>Addgene plasmid #90635 | CLTC G10.4 gRNA | addgene full sequence | sequence record 183332 | Addgene NGS Result
CGAGCGCAGCGAGTCAGTGAGCGAGGAAGCGGAAGAGCGCCCAATACGCAAACCGCCTCTCCCCGCGCGT
TGGCCGATTCATTAATGCAGCTGGCACGACAGGTTTCCCGACTGGAAAGCGGGCAGTGAGCGCAACGCAA
TTAATGTGAGTTAGCTCACTCATTAGGCACCCCAGGCTTTACACTTTATGCTTCCGGCTCGTATGTTGTG
TGGAATTGTGAGCGGATAACAATTTCACACAGGAAACAGCTATGACCATGATTACGCCAAGCGCGCAATT
AACCCTCACTAAAGGGAACAAAAGCTGGAGCTGCAAGCTTAATGTAGTCTTATGCAATACTCTTGTAGTC
TTGCAACATGGTAACGATGAGTTAGCAACATGCCTTACAAGGAGAGAAAAAGCACCGTGCATGCCGATTG
GTGGAAGTAAGGTGGTACGATCGTGCCTTATTAGGAAGGCAACAGACGGGTCTGACATGGATTGGACGAA
CCACTGAATTGCCGCATTGCAGAGATATTGTATTTAAGTGCCTAGCTCGATACATAAACGGGTCTCTCTG
GTTAGACCAGATCTGAGCCTGGGAGCTCTCTGGCTAACTAGGGAACCCACTGCTTAAGCCTCAATAAAGC
TTGCCTTGAGTGCTTCAAGTAGTGTGTGCCCGTCTGTTGTGTGACTCTGGTAACTAGAGATCCCTCAGAC
CCTTTTAGTCAGTGTGGAAAATCTCTAGCAGTGGCGCCCGAACAGGGACTTGAAAGCGAAAGGGAAACCA
GAGGAGCTCTCTCGACGCAGGACTCGGCTTGCTGAAGCGCGCACGGCAAGAGGCGAGGGGCGGCGACTGG
TGAGTACGCCAAAAATTTTGACTAGCGGAGGCTAGAAGGAGAGAGATGGGTGCGAGAGCGTCAGTATTAA
GCGGGGGAGAATTAGATCGCGATGGGAAAAAATTCGGTTAAGGCCAGGGGGAAAGAAAAAATATAAATTA
AAACATATAGTATGGGCAAGCAGGGAGCTAGAACGATTCGCAGTTAATCCTGGCCTGTTAGAAACATCAG
AAGGCTGTAGACAAATACTGGGACAGCTACAACCATCCCTTCAGACAGGATCAGAAGAACTTAGATCATT
ATATAATACAGTAGCAACCCTCTATTGTGTGCATCAAAGGATAGAGATAAAAGACACCAAGGAAGCTTTA
GACAAGATAGAGGAAGAGCAAAACAAAAGTAAGACCACCGCACAGCAAGCGGCCGCTGATCTTCAGACCT
GGAGGAGGAGATATGAGGGACAATTGGAGAAGTGAATTATATAAATATAAAGTAGTAAAAATTGAACCAT
TAGGAGTAGCACCCACCAAGGCAAAGAGAAGAGTGGTGCAGAGAGAAAAAAGAGCAGTGGGAATAGGAGC
TTTGTTCCTTGGGTTCTTGGGAGCAGCAGGAAGCACTATGGGCGCAGCGTCAATGACGCTGACGGTACAG
GCCAGACAATTATTGTCTGGTATAGTGCAGCAGCAGAACAATTTGCTGAGGGCTATTGAGGCGCAACAGC
ATCTGTTGCAACTCACAGTCTGGGGCATCAAGCAGCTCCAGGCAAGAATCCTGGCTGTGGAAAGATACCT
AAAGGATCAACAGCTCCTGGGGATTTGGGGTTGCTCTGGAAAACTCATTTGCACCACTGCTGTGCCTTGG
AATGCTAGTTGGAGTAATAAATCTCTGGAACAGATTTGGAATCACACGACCTGGATGGAGTGGGACAGAG
AAATTAACAATTACACAAGCTTAATACACTCCTTAATTGAAGAATCGCAAAACCAGCAAGAAAAGAATGA
ACAAGAATTATTGGAATTAGATAAATGGGCAAGTTTGTGGAATTGGTTTAACATAACAAATTGGCTGTGG
TATATAAAATTATTCATAATGATAGTAGGAGGCTTGGTAGGTTTAAGAATAGTTTTTGCTGTACTTTCTA
TAGTGAATAGAGTTAGGCAGGGATATTCACCATTATCGTTTCAGACCCACCTCCCAACCCCGAGGGGACC
CAGAGAGGGCCTATTTCCCATGATTCCTTCATATTTGCATATACGATACAAGGCTGTTAGAGAGATAATT
AGAATTAATTTGACTGTAAACACAAAGATATTAGTACAAAATACGTGACGTAGAAAGTAATAATTTCTTG
GGTAGTTTGCAGTTTTAAAATTATGTTTTAAAATGGACTATCATATGCTTACCGTAACTTGAAAGTATTT
CGATTTCTTGGCTTTATATATCTTGTGGAAAGGACGAAACACCGTCTTCGAATTGGATTACTTGTTTAAG
AGCTATGCTGGAAACAGCATAGCAAGTTTAAATAAGGCTAGTCCGTTATCAACTTGAAAAAGTGGCACCG
AGTCGGTGCTTTTTTTGAATTCTAGATCTTGAGACAAATGGCAGTATTCATCCACAATTTTAAAAGAAAA
GGGGGGATTGGGGGGTACAGTGCAGGGGAAAGAATAGTAGACATAATAGCAACAGACATACAAACTAAAG
AATTACAAAAACAAATTACAAAAATTCAAAATTTTCGGGTTTATTACAGGGACAGCAGAGATCCACTTTG
GCGCCGGCTCGAGTGGCTCCGGTGCCCGTCAGTGGGCAGAGCGCACATCGCCCACAGTCCCCGAGAAGTT
GGGGGGAGGGGTCGGCAATTGAACCGGTGCCTAGAGAAGGTGGCGCGGGGTAAACTGGGAAAGTGATGTC
GTGTACTGGCTCCGCCTTTTTCCCGAGGGTGGGGGAGAACCGTATATAAGTGCAGTAGTCGCCGTGAACG
TTCTTTTTCGCAACGGGTTTGCCGCCAGAACACAGGTGTCGTGACGCGGGATCCGCCACCATGACCGAGT
ACAAGCCCACGGTGCGCCTCGCCACCCGCGACGACGTCCCCAGGGCCGTACGCACCCTCGCCGCCGCGTT
CGCCGACTACCCCGCCACGCGCCACACCGTCGATCCGGACCGCCACATCGAGCGGGTCACCGAGCTGCAA
GAACTCTTCCTCACGCGCGTCGGGCTCGACATCGGCAAGGTGTGGGTCGCGGACGACGGCGCCGCGGTGG
CGGTCTGGACCACGCCGGAGAGCGTCGAAGCGGGGGCGGTGTTCGCCGAGATCGGCCCGCGCATGGCCGA
GTTGAGCGGTTCCCGGCTGGCCGCGCAGCAACAGATGGAAGGCCTCCTGGCGCCGCACCGGCCCAAGGAG
CCCGCGTGGTTCCTGGCCACCGTCGGAGTCTCGCCCGACCACCAGGGCAAGGGTCTGGGCAGCGCCGTCG
TGCTCCCCGGAGTGGAGGCGGCCGAGCGCGCCGGGGTGCCCGCCTTCCTGGAGACCTCCGCGCCCCGCAA
CCTCCCCTTCTACGAGCGGCTCGGCTTCACCGTCACCGCCGACGTCGAGGTGCCCGAAGGACCGCGCACC
TGGTGCATGACCCGCAAGCCCGGTGCCTGAACGCGTTAAGTCGACAATCAACCTCTGGATTACAAAATTT
GTGAAAGATTGACTGGTATTCTTAACTATGTTGCTCCTTTTACGCTATGTGGATACGCTGCTTTAATGCC
TTTGTATCATGCTATTGCTTCCCGTATGGCTTTCATTTTCTCCTCCTTGTATAAATCCTGGTTGCTGTCT
CTTTATGAGGAGTTGTGGCCCGTTGTCAGGCAACGTGGCGTGGTGTGCACTGTGTTTGCTGACGCAACCC
CCACTGGTTGGGGCATTGCCACCACCTGTCAGCTCCTTTCCGGGACTTTCGCTTTCCCCCTCCCTATTGC
CACGGCGGAACTCATCGCCGCCTGCCTTGCCCGCTGCTGGACAGGGGCTCGGCTGTTGGGCACTGACAAT
TCCGTGGTGTTGTCGGGGAAATCATCGTCCTTTCCTTGGCTGCTCGCCTGTGTTGCCACCTGGATTCTGC
GCGGGACGTCCTTCTGCTACGTCCCTTCGGCCCTCAATCCAGCGGACCTTCCTTCCCGCGGCCTGCTGCC
GGCTCTGCGGCCTCTTCCGCGTCTTCGCCTTCGCCCTCAGACGAGTCGGATCTCCCTTTGGGCCGCCTCC
CCGCGTCGACTTTAAGACCAATGACTTACAAGGCAGCTGTAGATCTTAGCCACTTTTTAAAAGAAAAGGG
GGGACTGGAAGGGCTAATTCACTCCCAACGAAGACAAGATCTGCTTTTTGCTTGTACTGGGTCTCTCTGG
TTAGACCAGATCTGAGCCTGGGAGCTCTCTGGCTAACTAGGGAACCCACTGCTTAAGCCTCAATAAAGCT
TGCCTTGAGTGCTTCAAGTAGTGTGTGCCCGTCTGTTGTGTGACTCTGGTAACTAGAGATCCCTCAGACC
CTTTTAGTCAGTGTGGAAAATCTCTAGCAGTACGTATAGTAGTTCATGTCATCTTATTATTCAGTATTTA
TAACTTGCAAAGAAATGAATATCAGAGAGTGAGAGGAACTTGTTTATTGCAGCTTATAATGGTTACAAAT
AAAGCAATAGCATCACAAATTTCACAAATAAAGCATTTTTTTCACTGCATTCTAGTTGTGGTTTGTCCAA
ACTCATCAATGTATCTTATCATGTCTGGCTCTAGCTATCCCGCCCCTAACTCCGCCCATCCCGCCCCTAA
CTCCGCCCAGTTCCGCCCATTCTCCGCCCCATGGCTGACTAATTTTTTTTATTTATGCAGAGGCCGAGGC
CGCCTCGGCCTCTGAGCTATTCCAGAAGTAGTGAGGAGGCTTTTTTGGAGGCCTAGGGACGTACCCAATT
CGCCCTATAGTGAGTCGTATTACGCGCGCTCACTGGCCGTCGTTTTACAACGTCGTGACTGGGAAAACCC
TGGCGTTACCCAACTTAATCGCCTTGCAGCACATCCCCCTTTCGCCAGCTGGCGTAATAGCGAAGAGGCC
CGCACCGATCGCCCTTCCCAACAGTTGCGCAGCCTGAATGGCGAATGGG
[124 nt withheld, positions 4950-5073]
C
[91 nt withheld, positions 5075-5165]
A
[49 nt withheld, positions 5167-5215]
CCTTTGACGTTGGAGTCCACGTTCTTT
[37 nt withheld, positions 5243-5279]
ACCCTATCTCGGTCTATTCTTTTGATTTATAAGGGATTTTGCCGATTTCGGCCTATTGGTTAAAAAATGA
GCTGATTTAACAAAAATTTAACGCGAATTTTAACAAAATATTAACGCTTACAATTTAGGTGGCACTTTTC
GGGGAAATGTGCGCGGAACCCCTATTTGTTTATTTTTCTAAATACATTCAAATATGTATCCGCTCATGAG
ACAATAACCCTGATAAATGCTTCAATAATATTGAAAAAGGAAGAGTATGAGTATTCAACATTTCCGTGTC
GCCCTTATTCCCTTTTTTGCGGCATTTTGCCTTCCTGTTTTTGCTCACCCAGAAACGCTGGTGAAAGTAA
AAGATGCTGAAGATCAGTTGGGTGCACGAGTGGGTTACATCGAACTGGATCTCAACAGCGGTAAGATCCT
TGAGAGTTTTCGCCCCGAAGAACGTTTTCCAATGATGAGCACTTTTAAAGTTCTGCTATGTGGCGCGGTA
TTATCCCGTATTGACGCCGGGCAAGAGCAACTCGGTCGCCGCATACACTATTCTCAGAATGACTTGGTTG
AGTACTCACCAGTCACAGAAAAGCATCTTACGGATGGCATGACAGTAAGAGAATTATGCAGTGCTGCCAT
AACCATGAGTGATAACACTGCGGCCAACTTACTTCTGACAACGATCGGAGGACCGAAGGAGCTAACCGCT
TTTTTGCACAACATGGGGGATCATGTAACTCGCCTTGATCGTTGGGAACCGGAGCTGAATGAAGCCATAC
CAAACGACGAGCGTGACACCACGATGCCTGTAGCAATGGCAACAACGTTGCGCAAACTATTAACTGGCGA
ACTACTTACTCTAGCTTCCCGGCAACAATTAATAGACTGGATGGAGGCGGATAAAGTTGCAGGACCACTT
CTGCGCTCGGCCCTTCCGGCTGGCTGGTTTATTGCTGATAAATCTGGAGCCGGTGAGCGTGGGTCTCGCG
GTATCATTGCAGCACTGGGGCCAGATGGTAAGCCCTCCCGTATCGTAGTTATCTACACGACGGGGAGTCA
GGCAACTATGGATGAACGAAATAGACAGATCGCTGAGATAGGTGCCTCACTGATTAAGCATTGGTAACTG
TCAGACCAAGTTTACTCATATATACTTTAGATTGATTTAAAACTTCATTTTTAATTTAAAAGGATCTAGG
TGAAGATCCTTTTTGATAATCTCATGACCAAAATCCCTTAACGTGAGTTTTCGTTCCACTGAGCGTCAGA
CCCCGTAGAAAAGATCAAAGGATCTTCTTGAGATCCTTTTTTTCTGCGCGTAATCTGCTGCTTGCAAACA
AAAAAACCACCGCTACCAGCGGTGGTTTGTTTGCCGGATCAAGAGCTACCAACTCTTTTTCCGAAGGTAA
CTGGCTTCAGCAGAGCGCAGATACCAAATACTGTTCTTCTAGTGTAGCCGTAGTTAGGCCACCACTTCAA
GAACTCTGTAGCACCGCCTACATACCTCGCTCTGCTAATCCTGTTACCAGTGGCTGCTGCCAGTGGCGAT
AAGTCGTGTCTTACCGGGTTGGACTCAAGACGATAGTTACCGGATAAGGCGCAGCGGTCGGGCTGAACGG
GGGGTTCGTGCACACAGCCCAGCTTGGAGCGAACGACCTACACCGAACTGAGATACCTACAGCGTGAGCT
ATGAGAAAGCGCCACGCTTCCCGAAGGGAGAAAGGCGGACAGGTATCCGGTAAGCGGCAGGGTCGGAACA
GGAGAGCGCACGAGGGAGCTTCCAGGGGGAAACGCCTGGTATCTTTATAGTCCTGTCGGGTTTCGCCACC
TCTGACTTGAGCGTCGATTTTTGTGATGCTCGTCAGGGGGGCGGAGCCTATGGAAAAACGCCAGCAACGC
GGCCTTTTTACGGTTCCTGGCCTTTTGCTGGCCTTTTGCTCACATGTTCTTTCCTGCGTTATCCCCTGAT
TCTGTGGATAACCGTATTACCGCCTTTGAGTGAGCTGATACCGCTCGCCGCAGCCGAACGAC
Features (pLannotate 1.2.2; 28 found; start..end, strand, type, name):
      1..35      +  rep_origin     RSF ori (fragment): Plasmids containing the RSF 1030 origin of replication can be propagated in E. coli cells that contain additional plasmids with compatible origins.
     37..129     +  CDS            lacI (fragment): lac repressor; lacI; The lac repressor binds to the lac operator to inhibit transcription in E. coli. This inhibition can be relieved by adding lactose or isopropyl-β-D-thiogalactopyranoside (IPTG).
    142..163     +  protein_bind   CAP binding site: CAP binding activates transcription in the presence of cAMP. E. coli catabolite activator protein
    178..208     +  promoter       lac promoter: promoter for the E. coli lac operon
    216..232     +  protein_bind   lac operator: The lac repressor binds to the lac operator to inhibit transcription in E. coli. This inhibition can be relieved by adding lactose or isopropyl-β-D-thiogalactopyranoside (IPTG). lac repressor encoded by lacI
    277..295     +  promoter       T3 promoter: promoter for bacteriophage T3 RNA polymerase
    323..549     +  promoter       RSV promoter: Rous sarcoma virus enhancer/promoter
    550..730     +  LTR            5' LTR (truncated): truncated 5' long terminal repeat (LTR) from HIV-1
    777..902     +  misc_feature   HIV-1 Ψ: packaging signal of human immunodeficiency virus type 1
    886..1249    +  CDS            HIV-1 gag (fragment): gag protein from human immunodeficiency virus 1; gag
   1395..1628    +  misc_feature   RRE: The Rev response element (RRE) of HIV-1 allows for Rev-dependent mRNA export from the nucleus to the cytoplasm.
   2005..2031    +  CDS            Rev (fragment): human immunodeficiency virus 1 (HIV-1) Rev protein; rev; enhances nuclear export of unspliced and incompletely spliced viral mRNAs
   2035..2275    +  promoter       U6 promoter: RNA polymerase III promoter for human U6 snRNA
   2322..2389    +  misc_RNA       tracrRNA (fragment): trans-activating CRISPR RNA for the Streptococcus pyogenes CRISPR/Cas9 system
   2438..2555    +  misc_feature   cPPT/CTS: central polypurine tract and central termination sequence of HIV-1
   2624..2835    +  promoter       EF-1α core promoter: core promoter for human elongation factor EF-1α
   2861..3460    +  CDS            PuroR (fragment): puromycin N-acetyltransferase; pac from Streptomyces; confers resistance to puromycin
   3476..4064    +  misc_feature   WPRE: woodchuck hepatitis virus posttranscriptional regulatory element
   4115..4134    +  misc_feature   cPPT/CTS (fragment): central polypurine tract and central termination sequence of HIV-1
   4136..4369    +  LTR            3' LTR (ΔU3): self-inactivating 3' long terminal repeat (LTR) from HIV-1
   4447..4568    +  polyA_signal   SV40 poly(A) signal: SV40 polyadenylation signal
   4608..4743    +  rep_origin     SV40 ori: SV40 origin of replication
   4764..4782    -  promoter       T7 promoter: promoter for bacteriophage T7 RNA polymerase
   4790..4945    +  CDS            lacZα (fragment): LacZα fragment of β-galactosidase; lacZ fragment
   4950..5378    +  rep_origin     f1 ori (sequence partly withheld): f1 bacteriophage origin of replication; arrow indicates direction of (+) strand synthesis
   5431..5535    +  promoter       AmpR promoter: bla
   5536..6396    +  CDS            AmpR: β-lactamase; bla; confers resistance to ampicillin, carbenicillin, and related antibiotics
   6567..7155    +  rep_origin     ori: high-copy-number ColE1/pMB1/pBR322/pUC origin of replication
