[The description below was written by a language model from this plasmid's Addgene catalogue record and pLannotate feature annotations shown in this document.]
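Description:
CLTC G10.4 gRNA is a third-generation lentiviral CRISPR guide plasmid built on the pLenti-sgRNA backbone and designed to express a single guide RNA against human CLTC. It is maintained in E. coli through a high-copy ColE1/pUC-type origin and an ampicillin resistance gene (β-lactamase). An f1 origin, an SV40 origin and small remnants of lac and phage-promoter elements are also present in the backbone. The guide oligonucleotide was inserted between two BsmBI sites that were destroyed during cloning. The depositor notes that the listed guide sequence includes the 5′ BsmBI overhang and so is not strictly the 20-nucleotide spacer alone.

The lentiviral cassette begins with an RSV promoter fused to a truncated HIV-1 5′ LTR, which makes genomic RNA production in packaging cells independent of Tat. It then carries the Ψ packaging signal with a gag fragment, the Rev response element and a cPPT/CTS, and it ends in a self-inactivating ΔU3 3′ LTR followed by an SV40 polyadenylation signal. Within this unit, a human U6 RNA polymerase III promoter drives the CLTC spacer joined to the Streptococcus pyogenes Cas9 guide scaffold, which is annotated as a tracrRNA fragment. Downstream, an EF-1α core promoter expresses puromycin N-acetyltransferase so that transduced mammalian cells can be selected, and a WPRE enhances transcript expression. No Cas9 is annotated, so the nuclease must be supplied separately. The sequenced record is 7,301 nt, shorter than the 9,151 bp catalogued for the backbone without insert; the record does not explain this difference. The plasmid belongs to a series used to generate knockout human cell lines for a large-scale analysis of cell-cycle gene knockouts.
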