Addgene plasmid #90635: CLTC G10.4 gRNA
Purpose: 3rd generation lentiviral gRNA plasmid targeting human CLTC
Depositing lab: Iain Cheeseman. Depositing organization: Whitehead Institute for Biomedical Research. Publication: Large-Scale Analysis of CRISPR/Cas9 Cell-Cycle Knockouts Reveals the Diversity of p53-Dependent Responses to Cell-Cycle Defects. McKinley KL, Cheeseman IM. Dev Cell. 2017 Feb 27;40(4):405-420.e2. doi: 10.1016/j.devcel.2017.01.012. Epub 2017 Feb 16. PubMed 28216383.
Backbone
  Vector backbone: pLenti-sgRNA
  Backbone manufacturer: Eric Lander & David Sabatini labs (Addgene plasmid #71409)
  Backbone size w/o insert (bp): 9151
  Vector type: Lentiviral, CRISPR
  Selectable markers: Puromycin
Growth in bacteria
  Bacterial resistance: Ampicillin, 100 μg/mL
  Growth temperature: 37°C
  Growth strain: NEB Stable
  Copy number: Unknown
Gene/Insert
  Gene/Insert name: CLTC (Guide Designation G10.4) (alt name: pKMKO series)
  gRNA/shRNA sequence: CACCGTCTTCGAATTGGATTACTT
  Species: H. sapiens (human)
  Promoter: U6
  Cloning method: Restriction Enzyme; 5′ cloning site BsmBI (destroyed during cloning); 3′ cloning site BsmBI (destroyed during cloning)
  Sequencing primers: 5′ hU6-F (5'-GAGGGCCTATTTCCCATGATT-3'); 3′ EF1a-R (5'-CACGGCGACTACTGCACTTA-3')
Terms and licenses: Academic/Nonprofit Terms; Industry Terms: Not Available to Industry
Depositor comments: Please note that gRNA target sequence listed is not strictly the 20nt spacer sequence, but also contains the 5' BsmBI overhang. For more information about knockout human cell lines generated using this plasmid, please see http://cellcycleknockouts.wi.mit.edu/ .
How to cite: CLTC G10.4 gRNA was a gift from Iain Cheeseman (Addgene plasmid # 90635 ; http://n2t.net/addgene:90635 ; RRID:Addgene_90635)
